Addgene plasmid #175839: pFX-H2B-EGFP
Purpose: Express EGFP with nucleus-targeting sequence in mammalian cells
Depositing lab: Yusuke Ohba. Depositing organization: Hokkaido University. Publication: Folding Latency of Fluorescent Proteins Affects the Mitochondrial Localization of Fusion Proteins. Kashiwagi S, Fujioka Y, Satoh AO, Yoshida A, Fujioka M, Nepal P, Tsuzuki A, Aoki O, Paudel S, Sasajima H, Ohba Y. Cell Struct Funct. 2019 Dec 26;44(2):183-194. doi: 10.1247/csf.19028. Epub 2019 Nov 15. PubMed 31735740.
Backbone
  Vector backbone: pFX
  Backbone size w/o insert (bp): 4000
  Total vector size (bp): 5130
  Vector type: Mammalian Expression
  Selectable markers: Neomycin (select with G418)
Growth in bacteria
  Bacterial resistance: Kanamycin, 50 μg/mL
  Growth temperature: 37°C
  Growth strain: DH5alpha
  Copy number: High Copy
Gene/Insert
  Gene/Insert name: EGFP with nucleus-targeting sequence
  Insert size (bp): 1130
  Promoter: CMV
  Tag / fusion protein: H2B (human histone 2B) (N terminal on insert)
  Cloning method: Restriction Enzyme; 5′ cloning site XhoI (not destroyed); 3′ cloning site BglII (not destroyed)
  Sequencing primers: 5′ none; 3′ none
Terms and licenses: Academic/Nonprofit Terms; Industry Terms: Not Available to Industry
How to cite: pFX-H2B-EGFP was a gift from Yusuke Ohba (Addgene plasmid # 175839 ; http://n2t.net/addgene:175839 ; RRID:Addgene_175839)
