[The description below was written by a language model from this plasmid's Addgene catalogue record and pLannotate feature annotations shown in this document.]
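Description:
pFX-H2B-EGFP is a mammalian expression plasmid built on the pFX backbone that produces EGFP fused to human histone H2B, directing the fluorescent protein to the nucleus. The catalogue lists the plasmid at about 5.1 kb, and the sequenced record is 5,191 nt. It is maintained in E. coli at high copy through a ColE1/pUC-type origin and selected with kanamycin. An f1 bacteriophage origin is also present, which in principle allows single-stranded DNA production.

The expression cassette consists of the human cytomegalovirus immediate early enhancer and promoter, followed by the H2B coding sequence (annotated as HIST1H2BJ) and then EGFP, so the histone sits at the N terminus of the fusion. The insert was cloned between XhoI and BglII sites, both retained. Transcripts are terminated by an SV40 polyadenylation signal, and the short large T antigen fragment annotated just upstream is probably part of that SV40-derived region rather than an expressed element. Because H2B is incorporated into chromatin, the fusion should label nuclei and chromosomes.

A single Tn5 NeoR/KanR gene serves for selection in both hosts. It is preceded by a bacterial AmpR (bla) promoter for kanamycin resistance in E. coli and by the SV40 enhancer/early promoter for G418 selection in mammalian cells, and is followed by an HSV TK polyadenylation signal. The small ble and bGH poly(A) fragments annotated nearby appear to be partial matches or remnants, not functional parts. According to the record, the plasmid is used to express nucleus-targeted EGFP in mammalian cells. The associated publication examines how fluorescent protein folding affects the subcellular localization of fusion proteins.
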