Features (pLannotate 1.2.2; 14 found; start..end, strand, type, name):
     61..364     +  enhancer       CMV enhancer: human cytomegalovirus immediate early enhancer
    365..568     +  promoter       CMV promoter: human cytomegalovirus (CMV) immediate early promoter
    624..1001    +  CDS            H2B: human histone H2B; HIST1H2BJ
   1035..1751    +  CDS            EGFP: EGFP is a basic (constitutively fluorescent) green fluorescent protein published in 1996, derived from Aequorea victoria. It is reported to be a rapidly-maturing weak dimer with moderate acid sensitivity.
   1872..1956    +  CDS            large T antigen (fragment): large T antigen from SV40 (simian virus 40)
   1979..2100    +  polyA_signal   SV40 poly(A) signal: SV40 polyadenylation signal
   2134..2562    -  rep_origin     f1 ori (sequence partly withheld): f1 bacteriophage origin of replication; arrow indicates direction of (+) strand synthesis
   2589..2693    +  promoter       AmpR promoter: bla
   2695..3052    +  promoter       SV40 promoter: SV40 enhancer and early promoter
   3087..3881    +  CDS            NeoR/KanR: aminoglycoside phosphotransferase from Tn5; aph(3')-II (or nptII); confers resistance to neomycin, kanamycin, and G418 (Geneticin®)
   3902..4054    +  CDS            ble (fragment): BLE_KLEPN - Experimental evidence at protein level: Swiss-Prot protein existence level 1. Binding protein with a strong affinity to the bleomycin family of antibiotics. Binds to CL990; an antimitotic-antibiotic compound. From Klebsiella pneumoniae.
   4113..4160    +  polyA_signal   HSV TK poly(A) signal: herpes simplex virus thymidine kinase polyadenylation signal (Cole and Stacy, 1985)
   4251..4267    -  polyA_signal   bGH poly(A) signal (fragment): bovine growth hormone polyadenylation signal
   4489..5077    +  rep_origin     ori: high-copy-number ColE1/pMB1/pBR322/pUC origin of replication
>Addgene plasmid #175839 | pFX-H2B-EGFP | addgene full sequence | sequence record 354853 | Addgene NGS Result
TAGTTATTAATAGTAATCAATTACGGGGTCATTAGTTCATAGCCCATATATGGAGTTCCGCGTTACATAA
CTTACGGTAAATGGCCCGCCTGGCTGACCGCCCAACGACCCCCGCCCATTGACGTCAATAATGACGTATG
TTCCCATAGTAACGCCAATAGGGACTTTCCATTGACGTCAATGGGTGGAGTATTTACGGTAAACTGCCCA
CTTGGCAGTACATCAAGTGTATCATATGCCAAGTACGCCCCCTATTGACGTCAATGACGGTAAATGGCCC
GCCTGGCATTATGCCCAGTACATGACCTTATGGGACTTTCCTACTTGGCAGTACATCTACGTATTAGTCA
TCGCTATTACCATGGTGATGCGGTTTTGGCAGTACATCAATGGGCGTGGATAGCGGTTTGACTCACGGGG
ATTTCCAAGTCTCCACCCCATTGACGTCAATGGGAGTTTGTTTTGGCACCAAAATCAACGGGACTTTCCA
AAATGTCGTAACAACTCCGCCCCATTGACGCAAATGGGCGGTAGGCGTGTACGGTGGGAGGTCTATATAA
GCAGAGCTGGTTTAGTGAACCGTCAGATCCGCTAGCGCTACCGGTTCTAGAAGTACTCTCGAGATGCCAG
AGCCAGCGAAGTCTGCTCCCGCCCCGAAAAAGGGCTCCAAGAAGGCGGTGACTAAGGCGCAGAAGAAAGG
CGGCAAGAAGCGCAAGCGCAGCCGCAAGGAGAGCTATTCCATCTATGTGTACAAGGTTCTGAAGCAGGTC
CACCCTGACACCGGCATTTCGTCCAAGGCCATGGGCATCATGAATTCGTTTGTGAACGACATTTTCGAGC
GCATCGCAGGTGAGGCTTCCCGCCTGGCGCATTACAACAAGCGCTCGACCATCACCTCCAGGGAGATCCA
GACGGCCGTGCGCCTGCTGCTGCCTGGGGAGTTGGCCAAGCACGCCGTGTCCGAGGGTACTAAGGCCATC
ACCAAGTACACCAGCGCTAAGAGCGGCCGCGGAGGATCCGGAGGAGAATTCACCATGGTGAGCAAGGGCG
AGGAGCTGTTCACCGGGGTGGTGCCCATCCTGGTCGAGCTGGACGGCGACGTAAACGGCCACAAGTTCAG
CGTGTCCGGCGAGGGCGAGGGCGATGCCACCTACGGCAAGCTGACCCTGAAGTTCATCTGCACCACCGGC
AAGCTGCCCGTGCCCTGGCCCACCCTCGTGACCACCCTGACCTACGGCGTGCAGTGCTTCAGCCGCTACC
CCGACCACATGAAGCAGCACGACTTCTTCAAGTCCGCCATGCCCGAAGGCTACGTCCAGGAGCGCACCAT
CTTCTTCAAGGACGACGGCAACTACAAGACCCGCGCCGAGGTGAAGTTCGAGGGCGACACCCTGGTGAAC
CGCATCGAGCTGAAGGGCATCGACTTCAAGGAGGACGGCAACATCCTGGGGCACAAGCTGGAGTACAACT
ACAACAGCCACAACGTCTATATCATGGCCGACAAGCAGAAGAACGGCATCAAGGTGAACTTCAAGATCCG
CCACAACATCGAGGACGGCAGCGTGCAGCTCGCCGACCACTACCAGCAGAACACCCCCATCGGCGACGGC
CCCGTGCTGCTGCCCGACAACCACTACCTGAGCACCCAGTCCGCCCTGAGCAAAGACCCCAACGAGAAGC
GCGATCACATGGTCCTGCTGGAGTTCGTGACCGCCGCCGGGATCACTCTCGGCATGGACGAGCTGTACAA
GAGATCTCTGACTGACTGAGATGCGCGGATGTCGAACGGCAGTTCGGCCGAATAGGCCGACAGCCGGCCG
TCGGCCGACGACACGGCCAGGGCCGGCGGGGATCCACCGGATCTAGATAACTGATCATAATCAGCCATAC
CACATTTGTAGAGGTTTTACTTGCTTTAAAAAACCTCCCACACCTCCCCCTGAACCTGAAACATAAAATG
AATGCAATTGTTGTTGTTAACTTGTTTATTGCAGCTTATAATGGTTACAAATAAAGCAATAGCATCACAA
ATTTCACAAATAAAGCATTTTTTTCACTGCATTCTAGTTGTGGTTTGTCCAAACTCATCAATGTATCTTA
AGGCGTAAATTGTAAGCGTTAATATTTTGTTAAAATTCGCGTTAAATTTTTGTTAAATCAGCTCATTTTT
TAACCAATAGGCCGAAATCGGCAAAATCCCTTATAAATCAAAAGAATAGACCGAGATAGGGT
[37 nt withheld, positions 2233-2269]
AAAGAACGTGGACTCCAACGTCAAAGG
[49 nt withheld, positions 2297-2345]
T
[91 nt withheld, positions 2347-2437]
G
[124 nt withheld, positions 2439-2562]
CAGGTGGCACTTTTCGGGGAAATGTGCGCGGAACCCCTATTTGTTTATTTTTCTAAATACATTCAAATAT
GTATCCGCTCATGAGACAATAACCCTGATAAATGCTTCAATAATATTGAAAAAGGAAGAGTCCTGAGGCG
GAAAGAACCAGCTGTGGAATGTGTGTCAGTTAGGGTGTGGAAAGTCCCCAGGCTCCCCAGCAGGCAGAAG
TATGCAAAGCATGCATCTCAATTAGTCAGCAACCAGGTGTGGAAAGTCCCCAGGCTCCCCAGCAGGCAGA
AGTATGCAAAGCATGCATCTCAATTAGTCAGCAACCATAGTCCCGCCCCTAACTCCGCCCATCCCGCCCC
TAACTCCGCCCAGTTCCGCCCATTCTCCGCCCCATGGCTGACTAATTTTTTTTATTTATGCAGAGGCCGA
GGCCGCCTCGGCCTCTGAGCTATTCCAGAAGTAGTGAGGAGGCTTTTTTGGAGGCCTAGGCTTTTGCAAA
GATCGATCAAGAGACAGGATGAGGATCGTTTCGCATGATTGAACAAGATGGATTGCACGCAGGTTCTCCG
GCCGCTTGGGTGGAGAGGCTATTCGGCTATGACTGGGCACAACAGACAATCGGCTGCTCTGATGCCGCCG
TGTTCCGGCTGTCAGCGCAGGGGCGCCCGGTTCTTTTTGTCAAGACCGACCTGTCCGGTGCCCTGAATGA
ACTGCAAGACGAGGCAGCGCGGCTATCGTGGCTGGCCACGACGGGCGTTCCTTGCGCAGCTGTGCTCGAC
GTTGTCACTGAAGCGGGAAGGGACTGGCTGCTATTGGGCGAAGTGCCGGGGCAGGATCTCCTGTCATCTC
ACCTTGCTCCTGCCGAGAAAGTATCCATCATGGCTGATGCAATGCGGCGGCTGCATACGCTTGATCCGGC
TACCTGCCCATTCGACCACCAAGCGAAACATCGCATCGAGCGAGCACGTACTCGGATGGAAGCCGGTCTT
GTCGATCAGGATGATCTGGACGAAGAGCATCAGGGGCTCGCGCCAGCCGAACTGTTCGCCAGGCTCAAGG
CGAGCATGCCCGACGGCGAGGATCTCGTCGTGACCCATGGCGATGCCTGCTTGCCGAATATCATGGTGGA
AAATGGCCGCTTTTCTGGATTCATCGACTGTGGCCGGCTGGGTGTGGCGGACCGCTATCAGGACATAGCG
TTGGCTACCCGTGATATTGCTGAAGAGCTTGGCGGCGAATGGGCTGACCGCTTCCTCGTGCTTTACGGTA
TCGCCGCTCCCGATTCGCAGCGCATCGCCTTCTATCGCCTTCTTGACGAGTTCTTCTGAGCGGGACTCTG
GGGTTCGAAATGACCGACCAAGCGACGCCCAACCTGCCATCACGAGATTTCGATTCCACCGCCGCCTTCT
ATGAAAGGTTGGGCTTCGGAATCGTTTTCCGGGACGCCGGCTGGATGATCCTCCAGCGCGGGGATCTCAT
GCTGGAGTTCTTCGCCCACCCTAGGGGGAGGCTAACTGAAACACGGAAGGAGACAATACCGGAAGGAACC
CGCGCTATGACGGCAATAAAAAGACAGAATAAAACGCACGGTGTTGGGTCGTTTGTTCATAAACGCGGGG
TTCGGTCCCAGGGCTGGCACTCTGTCGATACCCCACCGAGACCCCATTGGGGCCAATACGCCCGCGTTTC
TTCCTTTTCCCCACCCCACCCCCCAAGTTCGGGTGAAGGCCCAGGGCTCGCAGCCAACGTCGGGGCGGCA
GGCCCTGCCATAGCCTCAGGTTACTCATATATACTTTAGATTGATTTAAAACTTCATTTTTAATTTAAAA
GGATCTAGGTGAAGATCCTTTTTGATAATCTCATGACCAAAATCCCTTAACGTGAGTTTTCGTTCCACTG
AGCGTCAGACCCCGTAGAAAAGATCAAAGGATCTTCTTGAGATCCTTTTTTTCTGCGCGTAATCTGCTGC
TTGCAAACAAAAAAACCACCGCTACCAGCGGTGGTTTGTTTGCCGGATCAAGAGCTACCAACTCTTTTTC
CGAAGGTAACTGGCTTCAGCAGAGCGCAGATACCAAATACTGTTCTTCTAGTGTAGCCGTAGTTAGGCCA
CCACTTCAAGAACTCTGTAGCACCGCCTACATACCTCGCTCTGCTAATCCTGTTACCAGTGGCTGCTGCC
AGTGGCGATAAGTCGTGTCTTACCGGGTTGGACTCAAGACGATAGTTACCGGATAAGGCGCAGCGGTCGG
GCTGAACGGGGGGTTCGTGCACACAGCCCAGCTTGGAGCGAACGACCTACACCGAACTGAGATACCTACA
GCGTGAGCTATGAGAAAGCGCCACGCTTCCCGAAGGGAGAAAGGCGGACAGGTATCCGGTAAGCGGCAGG
GTCGGAACAGGAGAGCGCACGAGGGAGCTTCCAGGGGGAAACGCCTGGTATCTTTATAGTCCTGTCGGGT
TTCGCCACCTCTGACTTGAGCGTCGATTTTTGTGATGCTCGTCAGGGGGGCGGAGCCTATGGAAAAACGC
CAGCAACGCGGCCTTTTTACGGTTCCTGGCCTTTTGCTGGCCTTTTGCTCACATGTTCTTTCCTGCGTTA
TCCCCTGATTCTGTGGATAACCGTATTACCGCCATGCAT
